>Addgene plasmid #232786 | PHB2 S39A-mCherry | addgene full sequence | sequence record 465250 | Addgene NGS Result
ATAGTAATCAATTACGGGGTCATTAGTTCATAGCCCATATATGGAGTTCCGCGTTACATAACTTACGGTA
AATGGCCCGCCTGGCTGACCGCCCAACGACCCCCGCCCATTGACGTCAATAATGACGTATGTTCCCATAG
TAACGCCAATAGGGACTTTCCATTGACGTCAATGGGTGGAGTATTTACGGTAAACTGCCCACTTGGCAGT
ACATCAAGTGTATCATATGCCAAGTACGCCCCCTATTGACGTCAATGACGGTAAATGGCCCGCCTGGCAT
TATGCCCAGTACATGACCTTATGGGACTTTCCTACTTGGCAGTACATCTACGTATTAGTCATCGCTATTA
CCATGGTGATGCGGTTTTGGCAGTACATCAATGGGCGTGGATAGCGGTTTGACTCACGGGGATTTCCAAG
TCTCCACCCCATTGACGTCAATGGGAGTTTGTTTTGGCACCAAAATCAACGGGACTTTCCAAAATGTCGT
AACAACTCCGCCCCATTGACGCAAATGGGCGGTAGGCGTGTACGGTGGGAGGTCTATATAAGCAGAGCTG
GTTTAGTGAACCGTCAGATCCGCTAGCGCTACCGGACTCAGATCTCGAGATGGCCCAGAACTTGAAGGAC
TTGGCGGGACGGCTGCCCGCCGGGCCCCGGGGCATGGGCACGGCCCTGAAGCTGTTGCTGGGGGCCGGCG
CCGTGGCCTACGGTGTGCGCGAAGCTGTGTTCACCGTGGAAGGCGGGCACAGAGCCATCTTCTTCAATCG
GATCGGTGGAGTGCAGCAGGACACTATCCTGGCCGAGGGCCTTCACTTCAGGATCCCTTGGTTCCAGTAC
CCCATTATCTATGACATTCGGGCCAGACCTCGAAAAATCTCCTCCCCTACAGGCTCCAAAGACCTACAGA
TGGTGAATATCTCCCTGCGAGTGTTGTCTCGACCCAATGCTCAGGAGCTTCCTAGCATGTACCAGCGCCT
AGGGCTGGACTACGAGGAACGAGTGTTGCCGTCCATTGTCAACGAGGTGCTCAAGAGTGTGGTGGCCAAG
TTCAATGCCTCACAGCTGATCACCCAGCGGGCCCAGGTATCCCTGTTGATCCGCCGGGAGCTGACAGAGA
GGGCCAAGGACTTCAGCCTCATCCTGGATGATGTGGCCATCACAGAGCTGAGCTTTAGCCGAGAGTACAC
AGCTGCTGTAGAAGCCAAACAAGTGGCCCAGCAGGAGGCCCAGCGGGCCCAATTCTTGGTAGAAAAAGCA
AAGCAGGAACAGCGGCAGAAAATTGTGCAGGCCGGGGGTGAGGCCGAGGCTGCCAAGATGCTTGGAGAAG
CACTGAGCAAGAACCCTGGCTACATCAAACTTCGCAAGATTCGAGCAGCCCAGAATATCTCCAAGACGAT
CGCCACATCACAGAATCGTATCTATCTCACAGCTGACAACCTTGTGCTGAACCTACAGGATGAAAGTTTC
ACCAGGGGAAGTGACAGCCTCATCAAGGGTAAGAAAAAGCTTCGAATTCTGCAGTCGACGGTACCGCGGG
CCCGGGATCCACCGGTCGCCACCATGGTGAGCAAGGGCGAGGAGGATAACATGGCCATCATCAAGGAGTT
CATGCGCTTCAAGGTGCACATGGAGGGCTCCGTGAACGGCCACGAGTTCGAGATCGAGGGCGAGGGCGAG
GGCCGCCCCTACGAGGGCACCCAGACCGCCAAGCTGAAGGTGACCAAGGGTGGCCCCCTGCCCTTCGCCT
GGGACATCCTGTCCCCTCAGTTCATGTACGGCTCCAAGGCCTACGTGAAGCACCCCGCCGACATCCCCGA
CTACTTGAAGCTGTCCTTCCCCGAGGGCTTCAAGTGGGAGCGCGTGATGAACTTCGAGGACGGCGGCGTG
GTGACCGTGACCCAGGACTCCTCCCTGCAGGACGGCGAGTTCATCTACAAGGTGAAGCTGCGCGGCACCA
ACTTCCCCTCCGACGGCCCCGTAATGCAGAAGAAGACCATGGGCTGGGAGGCCTCCTCCGAGCGGATGTA
CCCCGAGGACGGCGCCCTGAAGGGCGAGATCAAGCAGAGGCTGAAGCTGAAGGACGGCGGCCACTACGAC
GCTGAGGTCAAGACCACCTACAAGGCCAAGAAGCCCGTGCAGCTGCCCGGCGCCTACAACGTCAACATCA
AGTTGGACATCACCTCCCACAACGAGGACTACACCATCGTGGAACAGTACGAACGCGCCGAGGGCCGCCA
CTCCACCGGCGGCATGGACGAGCTGTACAAGTAAAGCGGCCGCGACTCTAGATCATAATCAGCCATACCA
CATTTGTAGAGGTTTTACTTGCTTTAAAAAACCTCCCACACCTCCCCCTGAACCTGAAACATAAAATGAA
TGCAATTGTTGTTGTTAACTTGTTTATTGCAGCTTATAATGGTTACAAATAAAGCAATAGCATCACAAAT
TTCACAAATAAAGCATTTTTTTCACTGCATTCTAGTTGTGGTTTGTCCAAACTCATCAATGTATCTTAAG
GCGTAAATTGTAAGCGTTAATATTTTGTTAAAATTCGCGTTAAATTTTTGTTAAATCAGCTCATTTTTTA
ACCAATAGGCCGAAATCGGCAAAATCCCTTATAAATCAAAAGAATAGACCGAGATAGGGT
[37 nt withheld, positions 2651-2687]
AAAGAACGTGGACTCCAACGTCAAAGG
[49 nt withheld, positions 2715-2763]
T
[91 nt withheld, positions 2765-2855]
G
[124 nt withheld, positions 2857-2980]
CAGGTGGCACTTTTCGGGGAAATGTGCGCGGAACCCCTATTTGTTTATTTTTCTAAATACATTCAAATAT
GTATCCGCTCATGAGACAATAACCCTGATAAATGCTTCAATAATATTGAAAAAGGAAGAGTCCTGAGGCG
GAAAGAACCAGCTGTGGAATGTGTGTCAGTTAGGGTGTGGAAAGTCCCCAGGCTCCCCAGCAGGCAGAAG
TATGCAAAGCATGCATCTCAATTAGTCAGCAACCAGGTGTGGAAAGTCCCCAGGCTCCCCAGCAGGCAGA
AGTATGCAAAGCATGCATCTCAATTAGTCAGCAACCATAGTCCCGCCCCTAACTCCGCCCATCCCGCCCC
TAACTCCGCCCAGTTCCGCCCATTCTCCGCCCCATGGCTGACTAATTTTTTTTATTTATGCAGAGGCCGA
GGCCGCCTCGGCCTCTGAGCTATTCCAGAAGTAGTGAGGAGGCTTTTTTGGAGGCCTAGGCTTTTGCAAA
GATCGATCAAGAGACAGGATGAGGATCGTTTCGCATGATTGAACAAGATGGATTGCACGCAGGTTCTCCG
GCCGCTTGGGTGGAGAGGCTATTCGGCTATGACTGGGCACAACAGACAATCGGCTGCTCTGATGCCGCCG
TGTTCCGGCTGTCAGCGCAGGGGCGCCCGGTTCTTTTTGTCAAGACCGACCTGTCCGGTGCCCTGAATGA
ACTGCAAGACGAGGCAGCGCGGCTATCGTGGCTGGCCACGACGGGCGTTCCTTGCGCAGCTGTGCTCGAC
GTTGTCACTGAAGCGGGAAGGGACTGGCTGCTATTGGGCGAAGTGCCGGGGCAGGATCTCCTGTCATCTC
ACCTTGCTCCTGCCGAGAAAGTATCCATCATGGCTGATGCAATGCGGCGGCTGCATACGCTTGATCCGGC
TACCTGCCCATTCGACCACCAAGCGAAACATCGCATCGAGCGAGCACGTACTCGGATGGAAGCCGGTCTT
GTCGATCAGGATGATCTGGACGAAGAGCATCAGGGGCTCGCGCCAGCCGAACTGTTCGCCAGGCTCAAGG
CGAGCATGCCCGACGGCGAGGATCTCGTCGTGACCCATGGCGATGCCTGCTTGCCGAATATCATGGTGGA
AAATGGCCGCTTTTCTGGATTCATCGACTGTGGCCGGCTGGGTGTGGCGGACCGCTATCAGGACATAGCG
TTGGCTACCCGTGATATTGCTGAAGAGCTTGGCGGCGAATGGGCTGACCGCTTCCTCGTGCTTTACGGTA
TCGCCGCTCCCGATTCGCAGCGCATCGCCTTCTATCGCCTTCTTGACGAGTTCTTCTGAGCGGGACTCTG
GGGTTCGAAATGACCGACCAAGCGACGCCCAACCTGCCATCACGAGATTTCGATTCCACCGCCGCCTTCT
ATGAAAGGTTGGGCTTCGGAATCGTTTTCCGGGACGCCGGCTGGATGATCCTCCAGCGCGGGGATCTCAT
GCTGGAGTTCTTCGCCCACCCTAGGGGGAGGCTAACTGAAACACGGAAGGAGACAATACCGGAAGGAACC
CGCGCTATGACGGCAATAAAAAGACAGAATAAAACGCACGGTGTTGGGTCGTTTGTTCATAAACGCGGGG
TTCGGTCCCAGGGCTGGCACTCTGTCGATACCCCACCGAGACCCCATTGGGGCCAATACGCCCGCGTTTC
TTCCTTTTCCCCACCCCACCCCCCAAGTTCGGGTGAAGGCCCAGGGCTCGCAGCCAACGTCGGGGCGGCA
GGCCCTGCCATAGCCTCAGGTTACTCATATATACTTTAGATTGATTTAAAACTTCATTTTTAATTTAAAA
GGATCTAGGTGAAGATCCTTTTTGATAATCTCATGACCAAAATCCCTTAACGTGAGTTTTCGTTCCACTG
AGCGTCAGACCCCGTAGAAAAGATCAAAGGATCTTCTTGAGATCCTTTTTTTCTGCGCGTAATCTGCTGC
TTGCAAACAAAAAAACCACCGCTACCAGCGGTGGTTTGTTTGCCGGATCAAGAGCTACCAACTCTTTTTC
CGAAGGTAACTGGCTTCAGCAGAGCGCAGATACCAAATACTGTTCTTCTAGTGTAGCCGTAGTTAGGCCA
CCACTTCAAGAACTCTGTAGCACCGCCTACATACCTCGCTCTGCTAATCCTGTTACCAGTGGCTGCTGCC
AGTGGCGATAAGTCGTGTCTTACCGGGTTGGACTCAAGACGATAGTTACCGGATAAGGCGCAGCGGTCGG
GCTGAACGGGGGGTTCGTGCACACAGCCCAGCTTGGAGCGAACGACCTACACCGAACTGAGATACCTACA
GCGTGAGCTATGAGAAAGCGCCACGCTTCCCGAAGGGAGAAAGGCGGACAGGTATCCGGTAAGCGGCAGG
GTCGGAACAGGAGAGCGCACGAGGGAGCTTCCAGGGGGAAACGCCTGGTATCTTTATAGTCCTGTCGGGT
TTCGCCACCTCTGACTTGAGCGTCGATTTTTGTGATGCTCGTCAGGGGGGCGGAGCCTATGGAAAAACGC
CAGCAACGCGGCCTTTTTACGGTTCCTGGCCTTTTGCTGGCCTTTTGCTCACATGTTCTTTCCTGCGTTA
TCCCCTGATTCTGTGGATAACCGTATTACCGCCATGCATTAGTTATTA
Features (pLannotate 1.2.2; 16 found; start..end, strand, type, name):
     52..355     +  enhancer       CMV enhancer: human cytomegalovirus immediate early enhancer
    356..559     +  promoter       CMV promoter: human cytomegalovirus (CMV) immediate early promoter
    582..609     +  misc_feature   MCS (fragment): multiple cloning site
    610..1506    +  CDS            PHB2: PHB2_HUMAN - Also known as BAP From Homo sapiens (Human).
   1507..1550    +  misc_feature   MCS (fragment): multiple cloning site
   1564..2271    +  CDS            mCherry: mCherry is a basic (constitutively fluorescent) red fluorescent protein published in 2004, derived from Discosoma sp.. It is reported to be a very rapidly-maturing monomer with low acid sensitivity.
   2291..2374    +  CDS            large T antigen (fragment): large T antigen from SV40 (simian virus 40)
   2397..2518    +  polyA_signal   SV40 poly(A) signal: SV40 polyadenylation signal
   2552..2980    -  rep_origin     f1 ori (sequence partly withheld): f1 bacteriophage origin of replication; arrow indicates direction of (+) strand synthesis
   3007..3111    +  promoter       AmpR promoter: bla
   3113..3470    +  promoter       SV40 promoter: SV40 enhancer and early promoter
   3505..4299    +  CDS            NeoR/KanR: aminoglycoside phosphotransferase from Tn5; aph(3')-II (or nptII); confers resistance to neomycin, kanamycin, and G418 (Geneticin®)
   4320..4472    +  CDS            ble (fragment): BLE_KLEPN - Experimental evidence at protein level: Swiss-Prot protein existence level 1. Binding protein with a strong affinity to the bleomycin family of antibiotics. Binds to CL990; an antimitotic-antibiotic compound. From Klebsiella pneumoniae.
   4531..4578    +  polyA_signal   HSV TK poly(A) signal: herpes simplex virus thymidine kinase polyadenylation signal (Cole and Stacy, 1985)
   4669..4685    -  polyA_signal   bGH poly(A) signal (fragment): bovine growth hormone polyadenylation signal
   4907..5495    +  rep_origin     ori: high-copy-number ColE1/pMB1/pBR322/pUC origin of replication
