[The description below was written by a language model from this plasmid's Addgene catalogue record and pLannotate feature annotations shown in this document.]
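Description:
PHB2 S39A-mCherry is a mammalian expression plasmid built on the pmCherry N1 backbone. It encodes human Prohibitin 2 (PHB2, also known as REA or BAP) fused at its C terminus to the red fluorescent protein mCherry. The PHB2 coding sequence sits in the multiple cloning site downstream of the human cytomegalovirus immediate early enhancer and promoter. It is followed by a short linker derived from the remaining cloning site, then mCherry and an SV40 polyadenylation signal, so transfected cells constitutively produce a single fusion transcript. The insert carries a serine-to-alanine change at position 39, which makes the protein non-phosphorylatable at that residue. Repository sequencing also found an E229G substitution in PHB2, which the record says should not affect function.

The plasmid replicates in E. coli at high copy from a ColE1/pUC-type origin and also carries an f1 phage origin. Selection relies on a single Tn5 aminoglycoside phosphotransferase (NeoR/KanR) gene placed behind tandem bacterial (bla) and SV40 early promoters and terminated by the HSV TK polyadenylation signal. This arrangement gives kanamycin resistance in bacteria and can support G418 selection in mammalian cells. The short large T antigen, ble and bGH poly(A) fragments in the automated annotation appear to be partial matches to backbone sequence rather than functional parts.

The associated publication concerns mitophagy induced by mitochondrial Aurora kinase A through its interactions with MAP1LC3 and Prohibitin 2. This suggests the construct serves as a phospho-deficient PHB2 variant for fluorescence imaging and functional comparison in mammalian cells, although the record does not describe specific assays.
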