Addgene plasmid #232786: PHB2 S39A-mCherry
Purpose: Encodes an mCherry-tagged Prohibitin2/PHB2 non-phosphorylatable on Ser39
Depositing lab: Giulia Bertolin. Depositing organization: CNRS, Delegation Bretagne et Pays de la Loire. Publication: Mitochondrial Aurora kinase A induces mitophagy by interacting with MAP1LC3 and Prohibitin 2. Bertolin G, Alves-Guerra MC, Cheron A, Burel A, Prigent C, Le Borgne R, Tramier M. Life Sci Alliance. 2021 Apr 5;4(6):e202000806. doi: 10.26508/lsa.202000806. Print 2021 Jun. PubMed 33820826.
Backbone
  Vector backbone: pmCherry N1
  Vector type: Mammalian Expression
Growth in bacteria
  Bacterial resistance: Kanamycin, 50 μg/mL
  Growth temperature: 37°C
  Growth strain: DH5alpha
  Copy number: High Copy
Gene/Insert
  Gene/Insert name: PHB2 (alt names: REA; BAP)
  Species: H. sapiens (human)
  Mutation: Changed Ser 39 to Ala
  Entrez Gene: PHB2 (a.k.a. BAP, BCAP37, Bap37, PNAS-141, REA, hBAP, p22)
  Promoter: CMV
  Tag / fusion protein: mCherry (C terminal on backbone)
  Cloning method: Other
  Sequencing primers: 5′ CMV
Terms and licenses: Academic/Nonprofit Terms; Industry Terms: Not Available to Industry
Depositor comments: Addgene observed E229G substitution in the PHB2 insert. This discrepancy should not affect the plasmid functionality.
How to cite: PHB2 S39A-mCherry was a gift from Giulia Bertolin (Addgene plasmid # 232786 ; http://n2t.net/addgene:232786 ; RRID:Addgene_232786)
